Addgene plasmid #106253: pLS-mP-Luc
Purpose: Luciferase lentivirus based enhancer assay vector
Depositing lab: Nadav Ahituv. Depositing organization: University of California, San Francisco (UCSF).
Backbone
  Vector backbone: pLS-mP
  Backbone size w/o insert (bp): 7000
  Total vector size (bp): 8750
  Vector type: Lentiviral, Luciferase
Growth in bacteria
  Bacterial resistance: Ampicillin, 100 μg/mL
  Growth temperature: 37°C
  Growth strain: NEB Stable
  Copy number: High Copy
Gene/Insert
  Gene/Insert name: Luciferase
  Species: Firefly
  Insert size (bp): 1700
  Cloning method: Ligation Independent Cloning
  Sequencing primers: 5′ GCTTCTTGTGTATATCCGGTC; 3′ AAGCAGCGTATCCACATAGC
Terms and licenses: Academic/Nonprofit Terms; Industry Terms: Not Available to Industry
Depositor comments: There is an anti-repressor element (called #40) between the BstXI and XbaI, which prevents the expression cassette from position effect. See the manually annotated plasmid map for pLS-mP (https://www.addgene.org/81225/) Please use XbaI and/or SbfI for enhancer cloning.
How to cite: pLS-mP-Luc was a gift from Nadav Ahituv (Addgene plasmid # 106253 ; http://n2t.net/addgene:106253 ; RRID:Addgene_106253)
