[The description below was written by a language model from this plasmid's Addgene catalogue record and pLannotate feature annotations shown in this document.]
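Description:
pLS-mP-Luc is a lentiviral reporter vector of about 8.75 kb, built on the pLS-mP backbone and designed for testing candidate enhancers by luciferase readout. It is propagated in E. coli from a high-copy ColE1/pUC-type origin with ampicillin selection through the bla gene and its own promoter. The viral scaffold is HIV-1 derived. A CMV enhancer/promoter sits directly upstream of a truncated 5' LTR and drives transcription of the genomic RNA in packaging cells. It is followed by the Ψ packaging signal with a short gag fragment, the Rev response element for nuclear export of the unspliced transcript, and the cPPT/CTS, which aids nuclear import of the reverse-transcribed genome. LTR-derived sequences annotated near the other end of the cassette correspond to the 3' LTR region. The automated annotation labels them as 5' LTR fragments, and the record does not state whether the 3' LTR is self-inactivating.

The payload is a minimal TATA-box promoter (minP) with low basal activity placed ahead of the synthetic luc2 firefly luciferase coding sequence, followed by a single loxP site and a WPRE that enhances transcript stability and expression. Because minP alone gives little transcription, luciferase output depends on the regulatory sequence cloned upstream; the depositor directs enhancer insertion to the XbaI and/or SbfI sites. The depositor also notes an anti-repressor element (#40) between the BstXI and XbaI sites, which shields the integrated cassette from chromosomal position effects. This element is not picked up in the feature table. The vector allows enhancer activity to be measured from integrated copies rather than from transient episomes, and in cell types that are difficult to transfect.
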