Features (pLannotate 1.2.2; 22 found; start..end, strand, type, name):
     31..83      -  misc_feature   bom (fragment): basis of mobility region from pBR322
    238..617     +  enhancer       CMV enhancer: human cytomegalovirus immediate early enhancer
    618..817     +  promoter       CMV promoter: human cytomegalovirus (CMV) immediate early promoter
    835..1015    +  LTR            5' LTR (truncated): truncated 5' long terminal repeat (LTR) from HIV-1
   1062..1187    +  misc_feature   HIV-1 Ψ: packaging signal of human immunodeficiency virus type 1
   1171..1509    +  CDS            HIV-1 gag (fragment): gag protein from human immunodeficiency virus 1; gag
   1684..1917    +  misc_feature   RRE: The Rev response element (RRE) of HIV-1 allows for Rev-dependent mRNA export from the nucleus to the cytoplasm.
   2294..2394    +  CDS            Rev (fragment): human immunodeficiency virus 1 (HIV-1) Rev protein; rev; enhances nuclear export of unspliced and incompletely spliced viral mRNAs
   2444..2561    +  misc_feature   cPPT/CTS: central polypurine tract and central termination sequence of HIV-1
   3013..3044    +  promoter       minP: minimal TATA-box promoter with low basal activity
   3077..4729    +  CDS            luciferase: firefly luciferase synthetic luc2 version of the luciferase gene
   4749..4782    +  protein_bind   loxP: Cre-mediated recombination occurs in the 8-bp core sequence (GCATACAT). Cre recombinase
   4815..4838    +  misc_feature   MCS (fragment): pBluescript multiple cloning site
   4838..5426    +  misc_feature   WPRE: woodchuck hepatitis virus posttranscriptional regulatory element
   5427..5446    +  misc_feature   MCS (fragment): pBluescript multiple cloning site
   5448..5570    +  CDS            nef (fragment): NEF_HV1Z2 - Experimental evidence at protein level: Swiss-Prot protein existence level 1. Extracellular Nef protein targets CD4(+) T-lymphocytes for apoptosis by interacting with CXCR4 surface receptors. From Human immunodeficiency virus type 1 group M subtype D (isolate Z2/CDC-Z34) (HIV-1).
   6414..6433    +  misc_feature   cPPT/CTS (fragment): central polypurine tract and central termination sequence of HIV-1
   6435..6747    +  LTR            5' LTR (fragment): 5' long terminal repeat (LTR) from HIV-1
   6755..6935    +  LTR            5' LTR (truncated): truncated 5' long terminal repeat (LTR) from HIV-1
   6997..7585    -  rep_origin     ori: high-copy-number ColE1/pMB1/pBR322/pUC origin of replication
   7756..8616    -  CDS            AmpR: β-lactamase; bla; confers resistance to ampicillin, carbenicillin, and related antibiotics
   8617..8721    -  promoter       AmpR promoter: bla
>Addgene plasmid #106253 | pLS-mP-Luc | addgene full sequence | sequence record 208513 | Addgene NGS Result
GTCGACGGATCGGGAGATCTCCCGATCCCCTATGGTGCACTCTCAGTACAATCTGCTCTGATGCCGCATA
GTTAAGCCAGTATCTGCTCCCTGCTTGTGTGTTGGAGGTCGCTGAGTAGTGCGCGAGCAAAATTTAAGCT
ACAACAAGGCAAGGCTTGACCGACAATTGCATGAAGAATCTGCTTAGGGTTAGGCGTTTTGCGCTGCTTC
GCGATGTACGGGCCAGATATACGCGTTGACATTGATTATTGACTAGTTATTAATAGTAATCAATTACGGG
GTCATTAGTTCATAGCCCATATATGGAGTTCCGCGTTACATAACTTACGGTAAATGGCCCGCCTGGCTGA
CCGCCCAACGACCCCCGCCCATTGACGTCAATAATGACGTATGTTCCCATAGTAACGCCAATAGGGACTT
TCCATTGACGTCAATGGGTGGAGTATTTACGGTAAACTGCCCACTTGGCAGTACATCAAGTGTATCATAT
GCCAAGTACGCCCCCTATTGACGTCAATGACGGTAAATGGCCCGCCTGGCATTATGCCCAGTACATGACC
TTATGGGACTTTCCTACTTGGCAGTACATCTACGTATTAGTCATCGCTATTACCATGGTGATGCGGTTTT
GGCAGTACATCAATGGGCGTGGATAGCGGTTTGACTCACGGGGATTTCCAAGTCTCCACCCCATTGACGT
CAATGGGAGTTTGTTTTGGCACCAAAATCAACGGGACTTTCCAAAATGTCGTAACAACTCCGCCCCATTG
ACGCAAATGGGCGGTAGGCGTGTACGGTGGGAGGTCTATATAAGCAGCGCGTTTTGCCTGTACTGGGTCT
CTCTGGTTAGACCAGATCTGAGCCTGGGAGCTCTCTGGCTAACTAGGGAACCCACTGCTTAAGCCTCAAT
AAAGCTTGCCTTGAGTGCTTCAAGTAGTGTGTGCCCGTCTGTTGTGTGACTCTGGTAACTAGAGATCCCT
CAGACCCTTTTAGTCAGTGTGGAAAATCTCTAGCAGTGGCGCCCGAACAGGGACTTGAAAGCGAAAGGGA
AACCAGAGGAGCTCTCTCGACGCAGGACTCGGCTTGCTGAAGCGCGCACGGCAAGAGGCGAGGGGCGGCG
ACTGGTGAGTACGCCAAAAATTTTGACTAGCGGAGGCTAGAAGGAGAGAGATGGGTGCGAGAGCGTCAGT
ATTAAGCGGGGGAGAATTAGATCGCGATGGGAAAAAATTCGGTTAAGGCCAGGGGGAAAGAAAAAATATA
AATTAAAACATATAGTATGGGCAAGCAGGGAGCTAGAACGATTCGCAGTTAATCCTGGCCTGTTAGAAAC
ATCAGAAGGCTGTAGACAAATACTGGGACAGCTACAACCATCCCTTCAGACAGGATCAGAAGAACTTAGA
TCATTATATAATACAGTAGCAACCCTCTATTGTGTGCATCAAAGGATAGAGATAAAAGACACCAAGGAAG
CTTTAGACAAGATAGAGGAAGAGCAAAACAAAAGTAAGACCACCGCACAGCAAGCGGCCGGCCGCTGATC
TTCAGACCTGGAGGAGGAGATATGAGGGACAATTGGAGAAGTGAATTATATAAATATAAAGTAGTAAAAA
TTGAACCATTAGGAGTAGCACCCACCAAGGCAAAGAGAAGAGTGGTGCAGAGAGAAAAAAGAGCAGTGGG
AATAGGAGCTTTGTTCCTTGGGTTCTTGGGAGCAGCAGGAAGCACTATGGGCGCAGCGTCAATGACGCTG
ACGGTACAGGCCAGACAATTATTGTCTGGTATAGTGCAGCAGCAGAACAATTTGCTGAGGGCTATTGAGG
CGCAACAGCATCTGTTGCAACTCACAGTCTGGGGCATCAAGCAGCTCCAGGCAAGAATCCTGGCTGTGGA
AAGATACCTAAAGGATCAACAGCTCCTGGGGATTTGGGGTTGCTCTGGAAAACTCATTTGCACCACTGCT
GTGCCTTGGAATGCTAGTTGGAGTAATAAATCTCTGGAACAGATTTGGAATCACACGACCTGGATGGAGT
GGGACAGAGAAATTAACAATTACACAAGCTTAATACACTCCTTAATTGAAGAATCGCAAAACCAGCAAGA
AAAGAATGAACAAGAATTATTGGAATTAGATAAATGGGCAAGTTTGTGGAATTGGTTTAACATAACAAAT
TGGCTGTGGTATATAAAATTATTCATAATGATAGTAGGAGGCTTGGTAGGTTTAAGAATAGTTTTTGCTG
TACTTTCTATAGTGAATAGAGTTAGGCAGGGATATTCACCATTATCGTTTCAGACCCACCTCCCAACCCC
GAGGGGACCCGACAGGCCCGAAGGAATAGAAGAAGAAGGTGGAGAGAGAGACAGAGACAGATCCATTCGA
TTAGTGAACGGATCGGCACTGCGTGCGCCAATTCTGCAGACAAATGGCAGTATTCATCCACAATTTTAAA
AGAAAAGGGGGGATTGGGGGGTACAGTGCAGGGGAAAGAATAGTAGACATAATAGCAACAGACATACAAA
CTAAAGAATTACAAAAACAAATTACAAAAATTCAAAATTTTCGGGTTTATTACAGGGACAGCAGAGATCC
AGTTTGGTTAGTACCGGGCCCGGTGCTTTGCTCTGAGCCAGCCCACCAGTTTGGAATGACTCCTTTTTAT
GACTTGAATTTTCAAGTATAAAGTCTAGTGCTAAATTTAATTTGAACAACTGTATAGTTTTTGCTGGTTG
GGGGAAGGAAAAAAAATGGTGGCAGTGTTTTTTTCAGAATTAGAAGTGAAATGAAAACTTGTTGTGTGTG
AGGATTTCTAATGACATGTGGTGGTTGCATACTGAGTGAAGCCGGTGAGCATTCTGCCATGTCACCCCCT
CGTGCTCAGTAATGTACTTTACAGAAATCCTAAACTCAAAAGATTGATATAAACCATGCTTCTTGTGTAT
ATCCGGTCTCTTCTCTGGGTAGTCTCACTCAGCCTGCATTTCTGCCAGGGCCCGCTCTAGACCTGCAGGC
ACTAGAGGGTATATAATGGAAGCTCGACTTCCAGCTTGGCAATCCGGTACTGTTGGTAAAGCCACCATGG
AAGATGCCAAAAACATTAAGAAGGGCCCAGCGCCATTCTACCCACTCGAAGACGGGACCGCCGGCGAGCA
GCTGCACAAAGCCATGAAGCGCTACGCCCTGGTGCCCGGCACCATCGCCTTTACCGACGCACATATCGAG
GTGGACATTACCTACGCCGAGTACTTCGAGATGAGCGTTCGGCTGGCAGAAGCTATGAAGCGCTATGGGC
TGAATACAAACCATCGGATCGTGGTGTGCAGCGAGAATAGCTTGCAGTTCTTCATGCCCGTGTTGGGTGC
CCTGTTCATCGGTGTGGCTGTGGCCCCAGCTAACGACATCTACAACGAGCGCGAGCTGCTGAACAGCATG
GGCATCAGCCAGCCCACCGTCGTATTCGTGAGCAAGAAAGGGCTGCAAAAGATCCTCAACGTGCAAAAGA
AGCTACCGATCATACAAAAGATCATCATCATGGATAGCAAGACCGACTACCAGGGCTTCCAAAGCATGTA
CACCTTCGTGACTTCCCATTTGCCACCCGGCTTCAACGAGTACGACTTCGTGCCCGAGAGCTTCGACCGG
GACAAAACCATCGCCCTGATCATGAACAGTAGTGGCAGTACCGGATTGCCCAAGGGCGTAGCCCTACCGC
ACCGCACCGCTTGTGTCCGATTCAGTCATGCCCGCGACCCCATCTTCGGCAACCAGATCATCCCCGACAC
CGCTATCCTCAGCGTGGTGCCATTTCACCACGGCTTCGGCATGTTCACCACGCTGGGCTACTTGATCTGC
GGCTTTCGGGTCGTGCTCATGTACCGCTTCGAGGAGGAGCTATTCTTGCGCAGCTTGCAAGACTATAAGA
TTCAATCTGCCCTGCTGGTGCCCACACTATTTAGCTTCTTCGCTAAGAGCACTCTCATCGACAAGTACGA
CCTAAGCAACTTGCACGAGATCGCCAGCGGCGGGGCGCCGCTCAGCAAGGAGGTAGGTGAGGCCGTGGCC
AAACGCTTCCACCTACCAGGCATCCGCCAGGGCTACGGCCTGACAGAAACAACCAGCGCCATTCTGATCA
CCCCCGAAGGGGACGACAAGCCTGGCGCAGTAGGCAAGGTGGTGCCCTTCTTCGAGGCTAAGGTGGTGGA
CTTGGACACCGGTAAGACACTGGGTGTGAACCAGCGCGGCGAGCTGTGCGTCCGTGGCCCCATGATCATG
AGCGGCTACGTTAACAACCCCGAGGCTACAAACGCTCTCATCGACAAGGACGGCTGGCTGCACAGCGGCG
ACATCGCCTACTGGGACGAGGACGAGCACTTCTTCATCGTGGACCGGCTGAAGAGCCTGATCAAATACAA
GGGCTACCAGGTAGCCCCAGCCGAACTGGAGAGCATCCTGCTGCAACACCCCAACATCTTCGACGCCGGG
GTCGCCGGCCTGCCCGACGACGATGCCGGCGAGCTGCCCGCCGCAGTCGTCGTGCTGGAACACGGTAAAA
CCATGACCGAGAAGGAGATCGTGGACTATGTGGCCAGCCAGGTTACAACCGCCAAGAAGCTGCGCGGTGG
TGTTGTGTTCGTGGACGAGGTGCCTAAAGGACTGACCGGCAAGTTGGACGCCCGCAAGATCCGCGAGATT
CTCATTAAGGCCAAGAAGGGCGGCAAGATCGCCGTGTAAGAATTCGTCGAGGGACCTAATAACTTCGTAT
AGCATACATTATACGAAGTTATACATGTTTAAGGGTTCCGGTTCCACTAGGTACAATTCGATATCAAGCT
TATCGATAATCAACCTCTGGATTACAAAATTTGTGAAAGATTGACTGGTATTCTTAACTATGTTGCTCCT
TTTACGCTATGTGGATACGCTGCTTTAATGCCTTTGTATCATGCTATTGCTTCCCGTATGGCTTTCATTT
TCTCCTCCTTGTATAAATCCTGGTTGCTGTCTCTTTATGAGGAGTTGTGGCCCGTTGTCAGGCAACGTGG
CGTGGTGTGCACTGTGTTTGCTGACGCAACCCCCACTGGTTGGGGCATTGCCACCACCTGTCAGCTCCTT
TCCGGGACTTTCGCTTTCCCCCTCCCTATTGCCACGGCGGAACTCATCGCCGCCTGCCTTGCCCGCTGCT
GGACAGGGGCTCGGCTGTTGGGCACTGACAATTCCGTGGTGTTGTCGGGGAAATCATCGTCCTTTCCTTG
GCTGCTCGCCTGTGTTGCCACCTGGATTCTGCGCGGGACGTCCTTCTGCTACGTCCCTTCGGCCCTCAAT
CCAGCGGACCTTCCTTCCCGCGGCCTGCTGCCGGCTCTGCGGCCTCTTCCGCGTCTTCGCCTTCGCCCTC
AGACGAGTCGGATCTCCCTTTGGGCCGCCTCCCCGCATCGATACCGTCGACCTCGATCGAGACCTAGAAA
AACATGGAGCAATCACAAGTAGCAATACAGCAGCTACCAATGCTGATTGTGCCTGGCTAGAAGCACAAGA
GGAGGAGGAGGTGGGTTTTCCAGTCACACCTCAGGTACCAAGCATGGGGTAAAGTACTGTTCTCATCACA
TCATATCAAGGTTATATACCATCAATATTGCCACAGATGTTACTTAGCCTTTTAATATTTCTCTAATTTA
GTGTATATGCAATGATAGTTCTCTGATTTCTGAGATTGAGTTTCTCATGTGTAATGATTATTTAGAGTTT
CTCTTTCATCTGTTCAAATTTTTGTCTAGTTTTATTTTTTACTGATTTGTAAGACTTCTTTTTATAATCT
GCATATTACAATTCTCTTTACTGGGGTGTTGCAAATATTTTCTGTCATTCTATGGCCTGACTTTTCTTAA
TGGTTTTTTAATTTTAAAAATAAGTCTTAATATTCATGCAATCTAATTAACAATCTTTTCTTTGTGGTTA
GGACTTTGAGTCATAAGAAATTTTTCTCTACACTGAAGTCATGATGGCATGCTTCTATATTATTTTCTAA
AAGATTTAAAGTTTTGCCTTCTCCATTTAGACTTATAATTCACTGGAATTTTTTTGTGTGTATGGTATGA
CATATGGGTTCCCTTTTATTTTTTACATATAAATATATTTCCCTGTTTTTCTAAAAAAGAAAAAGATCAT
CATTTTCCCATTGTAAAATGCCATATTTTTTTCATAGGTCACTTACATATATCAATGGGTCTGTTTCTGA
GCTCTACTCTATTTTATCAGCCTCACTGTCTATCCCCACACATCTCATGCTTTGCTCTAAATCTTGATAT
TTAGTGGAACATTCTTTCCCATTTTGTTCTACAAGAATATTTTTGTTATTGTCTTTTGGGCTTCTATATA
CATTTTAGAATGAGGTTGGCAAGTTCTGTAGATCTTAGCCACTTTTTAAAAGAAAAGGGGGGACTGGAAG
GGCTAATTCACTCCCAACGAAGACAAGATATCCTTGATCTGTGGATCTACCACACACAAGGCTACTTCCC
TGATTGGCAGAACTACACACCAGGGCCAGGGATCAGATATCCACTGACCTTTGGATGGTGCTACAAGCTA
GTACCAGTTGAGCAAGAGAAGGTAGAAGAAGCCAATGAAGGAGAGAACACCCGCTTGTTACACCCTGTGA
GCCTGCATGGGATGGATGACCCGGAGAGAGAAGTATTAGAGTGGAGGTTTGACAGCCGCCTAGCATTTCA
TCACATGGCCCGAGAGCTGCATCCGGACTGTACTGGGTCTCTCTGGTTAGACCAGATCTGAGCCTGGGAG
CTCTCTGGCTAACTAGGGAACCCACTGCTTAAGCCTCAATAAAGCTTGCCTTGAGTGCTTCAAGTAGTGT
GTGCCCGTCTGTTGTGTGACTCTGGTAACTAGAGATCCCTCAGACCCTTTTAGTCAGTGTGGAAAATCTC
TAGCAGCATGTGAGCAAAAGGCCAGCAAAAGGCCAGGAACCGTAAAAAGGCCGCGTTGCTGGCGTTTTTC
CATAGGCTCCGCCCCCCTGACGAGCATCACAAAAATCGACGCTCAAGTCAGAGGTGGCGAAACCCGACAG
GACTATAAAGATACCAGGCGTTTCCCCCTGGAAGCTCCCTCGTGCGCTCTCCTGTTCCGACCCTGCCGCT
TACCGGATACCTGTCCGCCTTTCTCCCTTCGGGAAGCGTGGCGCTTTCTCATAGCTCACGCTGTAGGTAT
CTCAGTTCGGTGTAGGTCGTTCGCTCCAAGCTGGGCTGTGTGCACGAACCCCCCGTTCAGCCCGACCGCT
GCGCCTTATCCGGTAACTATCGTCTTGAGTCCAACCCGGTAAGACACGACTTATCGCCACTGGCAGCAGC
CACTGGTAACAGGATTAGCAGAGCGAGGTATGTAGGCGGTGCTACAGAGTTCTTGAAGTGGTGGCCTAAC
TACGGCTACACTAGAAGAACAGTATTTGGTATCTGCGCTCTGCTGAAGCCAGTTACCTTCGGAAAAAGAG
TTGGTAGCTCTTGATCCGGCAAACAAACCACCGCTGGTAGCGGTGGTTTTTTTGTTTGCAAGCAGCAGAT
TACGCGCAGAAAAAAAGGATCTCAAGAAGATCCTTTGATCTTTTCTACGGGGTCTGACGCTCAGTGGAAC
GAAAACTCACGTTAAGGGATTTTGGTCATGAGATTATCAAAAAGGATCTTCACCTAGATCCTTTTAAATT
AAAAATGAAGTTTTAAATCAATCTAAAGTATATATGAGTAAACTTGGTCTGACAGTTACCAATGCTTAAT
CAGTGAGGCACCTATCTCAGCGATCTGTCTATTTCGTTCATCCATAGTTGCCTGACTCCCCGTCGTGTAG
ATAACTACGATACGGGAGGGCTTACCATCTGGCCCCAGTGCTGCAATGATACCGCGAGACCCACGCTCAC
CGGCTCCAGATTTATCAGCAATAAACCAGCCAGCCGGAAGGGCCGAGCGCAGAAGTGGTCCTGCAACTTT
ATCCGCCTCCATCCAGTCTATTAATTGTTGCCGGGAAGCTAGAGTAAGTAGTTCGCCAGTTAATAGTTTG
CGCAACGTTGTTGCCATTGCTACAGGCATCGTGGTGTCACGCTCGTCGTTTGGTATGGCTTCATTCAGCT
CCGGTTCCCAACGATCAAGGCGAGTTACATGATCCCCCATGTTGTGCAAAAAAGCGGTTAGCTCCTTCGG
TCCTCCGATCGTTGTCAGAAGTAAGTTGGCCGCAGTGTTATCACTCATGGTTATGGCAGCACTGCATAAT
TCTCTTACTGTCATGCCATCCGTAAGATGCTTTTCTGTGACTGGTGAGTACTCAACCAAGTCATTCTGAG
AATAGTGTATGCGGCGACCGAGTTGCTCTTGCCCGGCGTCAATACGGGATAATACCGCGCCACATAGCAG
AACTTTAAAAGTGCTCATCATTGGAAAACGTTCTTCGGGGCGAAAACTCTCAAGGATCTTACCGCTGTTG
AGATCCAGTTCGATGTAACCCACTCGTGCACCCAACTGATCTTCAGCATCTTTTACTTTCACCAGCGTTT
CTGGGTGAGCAAAAACAGGAAGGCAAAATGCCGCAAAAAAGGGAATAAGGGCGACACGGAAATGTTGAAT
ACTCATACTCTTCCTTTTTCAATATTATTGAAGCATTTATCAGGGTTATTGTCTCATGAGCGGATACATA
TTTGAATGTATTTAGAAAAATAAACAAATAGGGGTTCCGCGCACATTTCCCCGAAAAGTGCCACCTGAC
