>Addgene plasmid #106253 | pLS-mP-Luc | depositor partial sequence | sequence record 201146 | GCTTCTTGTGTATATCCGGTC
ATTAGGTCCGTGAGCTATCGCTGCATTTCTGCCAGGGCCCGCTCTAGACCTGCAGGCACTAGAGGGTATA
TAATGGAAGCTCGACTTCCAGCTTGGCAATCCGGTACTGTTGGTAAAGCCACCATGGAAGATGCCAAAAA
CATTAAGAAGGGCCCAGCGCCATTCTACCCACTCGAAGACGGGACCGCCGGCGAGCAGCTGCACAAAGCC
ATGAAGCGCTACGCCCTGGTGCCCGGCACCATCGCCTTTACCGACGCACATATCGAGGTGGACATTACCT
ACGCCGAGTACTTCGAGATGAGCGTTCGGCTGGCAGAAGCTATGAAGCGCTATGGGCTGAATACAAACCA
TCGGATCGTGGTGTGCAGCGAGAATAGCTTGCAGTTCTTCATGCCCGTGTTGGGTGCCCTGTTCATCGGT
GTGGCTGTGGCCCCAGCTAACGACATCTACAACGAGCGCGAGCTGCTGAACAGCATGGGCATCAGCCAGC
CCACCGTCGTATTCGTGAGCAAGAAAGGGCTGCAAAAGATCCTCAACGTGCAAAAGAAGCTACCGATCAT
ACAAAAGATCATCATCATGGATAGCAAGACCGACTACCAGGGCTTCCAAAGCATGTACACCTTCGTGACT
TCCCATTTGCCACCCGGCTTCAACGAGTACGACTTCGTGCCCGAGAGCTTCGACCGGGACAAAACCATCG
CCCTGATCATGAACAGTAGTGGCAGTACCGGATTGCCCAAGGGCGTAGCCCTACCGCACCGCACCGCTTG
TGTCCGATTCAGTCATGCCCGCGACCCCATCTTCGGCAACCAGATCATCCCCGACACCGCTATCCTCAGC
GTGGTGCCATTTCACCACGGCTTCGGCATGTTCACCACGCTGGGCTACTTGATCTGCGGCTTTCGGGTCG
TGCTCATGTACCGCTTCGAGGAGGAGCTATTCTTGCGCAGCTTGCAAGACTATAAGATTCAATCTGCCCT
GCTGGTGCCCACACTATTTA
