>Addgene plasmid #106253 | pLS-mP-Luc | depositor partial sequence | sequence record 201147 | AAGCAGCGTATCCACATAGC
AGGGAACGAGCTAGATACCAGTCATCTTTCACAAATTTTGTAATCCAGAGGTTGATTATCGATAAGCTTG
ATATCGAATTGTACCTAGTGGAACCGGAACCCTTAAACATGTATAACTTCGTATAATGTATGCTATACGA
AGTTATTAGGTCCCTCGACGAATTCTTACACGGCGATCTTGCCGCCCTTCTTGGCCTTAATGAGAATCTC
GCGGATCTTGCGGGCGTCCAACTTGCCGGTCAGTCCTTTAGGCACCTCGTCCACGAACACAACACCACCG
CGCAGCTTCTTGGCGGTTGTAACCTGGCTGGCCACATAGTCCACGATCTCCTTCTCGGTCATGGTTTTAC
CGTGTTCCAGCACGACGACTGCGGCGGGCAGCTCGCCGGCATCGTCGTCGGGCAGGCCGGCGACCCCGGC
GTCGAAGATGTTGGGGTGTTGCAGCAGGATGCTCTCCAGTTCGGCTGGGGCTACCTGGTAGCCCTTGTAT
TTGATCAGGCTCTTCAGCCGGTCCACGATGAAGAAGTGCTCGTCCTCGTCCCAGTAGGCGATGTCGCCGC
TGTGCAGCCAGCCGTCCTTGTCGATGAGAGCGTTTGTAGCCTCGGGGTTGTTAACGTAGCCGCTCATGAT
CATGGGGCCACGGACGCACAGCTCGCCGCGCTGGTTCACACCCAGTGTCTTACCGGTGTCCAAGTCCACC
ACCTTAGCCTCGAAGAAGGGCACCACCTTGCCTACTGCGCCAGGCTTGTCGTCCCCTTCGGGGGTGATCA
GAATGGCGCTGGTTGTTTCTGTCAGGCCGTAGCTCTGGCGGATGCCTGGTAGGTGGAAGCGTTTGGCCAC
GGCCTCACCTACCTCCTTGCTGAGCGGCGCCCCGCCGCTGGCGATCTCGTGCAAGTTGCTTAGGTCGTAC
TTGTCGATGAGAGTGCTCTTAGCGAAGAAGCTAAATAGTGTGGGCACCAGCAGGCAGATTGAATCTTATA
GTCTTGCAAGCTGCGCAAGA
